>Addgene plasmid #75614 | RPS6KB1 gRNA (BRDN0001148368) | addgene full sequence | sequence record 184224 | Addgene Assembled Sequence
CCCGGGTGCAAAGATGGATAAAGTTTTAAACAGAGAGGAATCTTTGCAGCTAATGGACCTTCTAGGTCTT
GAAAGGAGTGGGAATTGGCTCCGGTGCCCGTCAGTGGGCAGAGCGCACATCGCCCACAGTCCCCGAGAAG
TTGGGGGGAGGGGTCGGCAATTGATCCGGTGCCTAGAGAAGGTGGCGCGGGGTAAACTGGGAAAGTGATG
TCGTGTACTGGCTCCGCCTTTTTCCCGAGGGTGGGGGAGAACCGTATATAAGTGCAGTAGTCGCCGTGAA
CGTTCTTTTTCGCAACGGGTTTGCCGCCAGAACACAGGTAAGTGCCGTGTGTGGTTCCCGCGGGCCTGGC
CTCTTTACGGGTTATGGCCCTTGCGTGCCTTGAATTACTTCCACCTGGCTGCAGTACGTGATTCTTGATC
CCGAGCTTCGGGTTGGAAGTGGGTGGGAGAGTTCGAGGCCTTGCGCTTAAGGAGCCCCTTCGCCTCGTGC
TTGAGTTGAGGCCTGGCCTGGGCGCTGGGGCCGCCGCGTGCGAATCTGGTGGCACCTTCGCGCCTGTCTC
GCTGCTTTCGATAAGTCTCTAGCCATTTAAAATTTTTGATGACCTGCTGCGACGCTTTTTTTCTGGCAAG
ATAGTCTTGTAAATGCGGGCCAAGATCTGCACACTGGTATTTCGGTTTTTGGGGCCGCGGGCGGCGACGG
GGCCCGTGCGTCCCAGCGCACATGTTCGGCGAGGCGGGGCCTGCGAGCGCGGCCACCGAGAATCGGACGG
GGGTAGTCTCAAGCTGGCCGGCCTGCTCTGGTGCCTGGCCTCGCGCCGCCGTGTATCGCCCCGCCCTGGG
CGGCAAGGCTGGCCCGGTCGGCACCAGTTGCGTGAGCGGAAAGATGGCCGCTTCCCGGCCCTGCTGCAGG
GAGCTCAAAATGGAGGACGCGGCGCTCGGGAGAGCGGGCGGGTGAGTCACCCACACAAAGGAAAAGGGCC
TTTCCGTCCTCAGCCGTCGCTTCATGTGACTCCACGGAGTACCGGGCGCCGTCCAGGCACCTCGATTAGT
TCTCGAGCTTTTGGAGTACGTCGTCTTTAGGTTGGGGGGAGGGGTTTTATGCGATGGAGTTTCCCCACAC
TGAGTGGGTGGAGACTGAAGTTAGGCCAGCTTGGCACTTGATGTAATTCTCCTTGGAATTTGCCCTTTTT
GAGTTTGGATCTTGGTTCATTCTCAAGCCTCAGACAGTGGTTCAAAGTTTTTTTCTTCCATTTCAGGTGT
CGTGACGTACGGCCACCATGACCGAGTACAAGCCCACGGTGCGCCTCGCCACCCGCGACGACGTCCCCAG
GGCCGTACGCACCCTCGCCGCCGCGTTCGCCGACTACCCCGCCACGCGCCACACCGTCGATCCGGACCGC
CACATCGAGCGGGTCACCGAGCTGCAAGAACTCTTCCTCACGCGCGTCGGGCTCGACATCGGCAAGGTGT
GGGTCGCGGACGACGGCGCCGCCGTGGCGGTCTGGACCACGCCGGAGAGCGTCGAAGCGGGGGCGGTGTT
CGCCGAGATCGGCCCGCGCATGGCCGAGTTGAGCGGTTCCCGGCTGGCCGCGCAGCAACAGATGGAAGGC
CTCCTGGCGCCGCACCGGCCCAAGGAGCCCGCGTGGTTCCTGGCCACCGTCGGAGTCTCGCCCGACCACC
AGGGCAAGGGTCTGGGCAGCGCCGTCGTGCTCCCCGGAGTGGAGGCGGCCGAGCGCGCCGGGGTGCCCGC
CTTCCTGGAGACCTCCGCGCCCCGCAACCTCCCCTTCTACGAGCGGCTCGGCTTCACCGTCACCGCCGAC
GTCGAGGTGCCCGAAGGACCGCGCACCTGGTGCATGACCCGCAAGCCCGGTGCCTGAACGCGTTAAGTCG
ACAATCAACCTCTGGATTACAAAATTTGTGAAAGATTGACTGGTATTCTTAACTATGTTGCTCCTTTTAC
GCTATGTGGATACGCTGCTTTAATGCCTTTGTATCATGCTATTGCTTCCCGTATGGCTTTCATTTTCTCC
TCCTTGTATAAATCCTGGTTGCTGTCTCTTTATGAGGAGTTGTGGCCCGTTGTCAGGCAACGTGGCGTGG
TGTGCACTGTGTTTGCTGACGCAACCCCCACTGGTTGGGGCATTGCCACCACCTGTCAGCTCCTTTCCGG
GACTTTCGCTTTCCCCCTCCCTATTGCCACGGCGGAACTCATCGCCGCCTGCCTTGCCCGCTGCTGGACA
GGGGCTCGGCTGTTGGGCACTGACAATTCCGTGGTGTTGTCGGGGAAATCATCGTCCTTTCCTTGGCTGC
TCGCCTGTGTTGCCACCTGGATTCTGCGCGGGACGTCCTTCTGCTACGTCCCTTCGGCCCTCAATCCAGC
GGACCTTCCTTCCCGCGGCCTGCTGCCGGCTCTGCGGCCTCTTCCGCGTCTTCGCCTTCGCCCTCAGACG
AGTCGGATCTCCCTTTGGGCCGCCTCCCCGCGTCGACTTTAAGACCAATGACTTACAAGGCAGCTGTAGA
TCTTAGCCACTTTTTAAAAGAAAAGGGGGGACTGGAAGGGCTAATTCACTCCCAACGAAGACAAGATCTG
CTTTTTGCTTGTACTGGGTCTCTCTGGTTAGACCAGATCTGAGCCTGGGAGCTCTCTGGCTAACTAGGGA
ACCCACTGCTTAAGCCTCAATAAAGCTTGCCTTGAGTGCTTCAAGTAGTGTGTGCCCGTCTGTTGTGTGA
CTCTGGTAACTAGAGATCCCTCAGACCCTTTTAGTCAGTGTGGAAAATCTCTAGCAGTACGTATAGTAGT
TCATGTCATCTTATTATTCAGTATTTATAACTTGCAAAGAAATGAATATCAGAGAGTGAGAGGAACTTGT
TTATTGCAGCTTATAATGGTTACAAATAAAGCAATAGCATCACAAATTTCACAAATAAAGCATTTTTTTC
ACTGCATTCTAGTTGTGGTTTGTCCAAACTCATCAATGTATCTTATCATGTCTGGCTCTAGCTATCCCGC
CCCTAACTCCGCCCATCCCGCCCCTAACTCCGCCCAGTTCCGCCCATTCTCCGCCCCATGGCTGACTAAT
TTTTTTTATTTATGCAGAGGCCGAGGCCGCCTCGGCCTCTGAGCTATTCCAGAAGTAGTGAGGAGGCTTT
TTTGGAGGCCTAGGGACGTACCCAATTCGCCCTATAGTGAGTCGTATTACGCGCGCTCACTGGCCGTCGT
TTTACAACGTCGTGACTGGGAAAACCCTGGCGTTACCCAACTTAATCGCCTTGCAGCACATCCCCCTTTC
GCCAGCTGGCGTAATAGCGAAGAGGCCCGCACCGATCGCCCTTCCCAACAGTTGCGCAGCCTGAATGGCG
AATGGG
[124 nt withheld, positions 3367-3490]
C
[91 nt withheld, positions 3492-3582]
A
[49 nt withheld, positions 3584-3632]
CCTTTGACGTTGGAGTCCACGTTCTTT
[37 nt withheld, positions 3660-3696]
ACCCTATCTCGGTCTATTCTTTTGATTTATAAGGGATTTTGCCGATTTCGGCCTATTGGTTAAAAAATGA
GCTGATTTAACAAAAATTTAACGCGAATTTTAACAAAATATTAACGCTTACAATTTAGGTGGCACTTTTC
GGGGAAATGTGCGCGGAACCCCTATTTGTTTATTTTTCTAAATACATTCAAATATGTATCCGCTCATGAG
ACAATAACCCTGATAAATGCTTCAATAATATTGAAAAAGGAAGAGTATGAGTATTCAACATTTCCGTGTC
GCCCTTATTCCCTTTTTTGCGGCATTTTGCCTTCCTGTTTTTGCTCACCCAGAAACGCTGGTGAAAGTAA
AAGATGCTGAAGATCAGTTGGGTGCACGAGTGGGTTACATCGAACTGGATCTCAACAGCGGTAAGATCCT
TGAGAGTTTTCGCCCCGAAGAACGTTTTCCAATGATGAGCACTTTTAAAGTTCTGCTATGTGGCGCGGTA
TTATCCCGTATTGACGCCGGGCAAGAGCAACTCGGTCGCCGCATACACTATTCTCAGAATGACTTGGTTG
AGTACTCACCAGTCACAGAAAAGCATCTTACGGATGGCATGACAGTAAGAGAATTATGCAGTGCTGCCAT
AACCATGAGTGATAACACTGCGGCCAACTTACTTCTGACAACGATCGGAGGACCGAAGGAGCTAACCGCT
TTTTTGCACAACATGGGGGATCATGTAACTCGCCTTGATCGTTGGGAACCGGAGCTGAATGAAGCCATAC
CAAACGACGAGCGTGACACCACGATGCCTGTAGCAATGGCAACAACGTTGCGCAAACTATTAACTGGCGA
ACTACTTACTCTAGCTTCCCGGCAACAATTAATAGACTGGATGGAGGCGGATAAAGTTGCAGGACCACTT
CTGCGCTCGGCCCTTCCGGCTGGCTGGTTTATTGCTGATAAATCTGGAGCCGGTGAGCGTGGGTCTCGCG
GTATCATTGCAGCACTGGGGCCAGATGGTAAGCCCTCCCGTATCGTAGTTATCTACACGACGGGGAGTCA
GGCAACTATGGATGAACGAAATAGACAGATCGCTGAGATAGGTGCCTCACTGATTAAGCATTGGTAACTG
TCAGACCAAGTTTACTCATATATACTTTAGATTGATTTAAAACTTCATTTTTAATTTAAAAGGATCTAGG
TGAAGATCCTTTTTGATAATCTCATGACCAAAATCCCTTAACGTGAGTTTTCGTTCCACTGAGCGTCAGA
CCCCGTAGAAAAGATCAAAGGATCTTCTTGAGATCCTTTTTTTCTGCGCGTAATCTGCTGCTTGCAAACA
AAAAAACCACCGCTACCAGCGGTGGTTTGTTTGCCGGATCAAGAGCTACCAACTCTTTTTCCGAAGGTAA
CTGGCTTCAGCAGAGCGCAGATACCAAATACTGTTCTTCTAGTGTAGCCGTAGTTAGGCCACCACTTCAA
GAACTCTGTAGCACCGCCTACATACCTCGCTCTGCTAATCCTGTTACCAGTGGCTGCTGCCAGTGGCGAT
AAGTCGTGTCTTACCGGGTTGGACTCAAGACGATAGTTACCGGATAAGGCGCAGCGGTCGGGCTGAACGG
GGGGTTCGTGCACACAGCCCAGCTTGGAGCGAACGACCTACACCGAACTGAGATACCTACAGCGTGAGCT
ATGAGAAAGCGCCACGCTTCCCGAAGGGAGAAAGGCGGACAGGTATCCGGTAAGCGGCAGGGTCGGAACA
GGAGAGCGCACGAGGGAGCTTCCAGGGGGAAACGCCTGGTATCTTTATAGTCCTGTCGGGTTTCGCCACC
TCTGACTTGAGCGTCGATTTTTGTGATGCTCGTCAGGGGGGCGGAGCCTATGGAAAAACGCCAGCAACGC
GGCCTTTTTACGGTTCCTGGCCTTTTGCTGGCCTTTTGCTCACATGTTCTTTCCTGCGTTATCCCCTGAT
TCTGTGGATAACCGTATTACCGCCTTTGAGTGAGCTGATACCGCTCGCCGCAGCCGAACGACCGAGCGCA
GCGAGTCAGTGAGCGAGGAAGCGGAAGAGCGCCCAATACGCAAACCGCCTCTCCCCGCGCGTTGGCCGAT
TCATTAATGCAGCTGGCACGACAGGTTTCCCGACTGGAAAGCGGGCAGTGAGCGCAACGCAATTAATGTG
AGTTAGCTCACTCATTAGGCACCCCAGGCTTTACACTTTATGCTTCCGGCTCGTATGTTGTGTGGAATTG
TGAGCGGATAACAATTTCACACAGGAAACAGCTATGACCATGATTACGCCAAGCGCGCAATTAACCCTCA
CTAAAGGGAACAAAAGCTGGAGCTGCAAGCTTAATGTAGTCTTATGCAATACTCTTGTAGTCTTGCAACA
TGGTAACGATGAGTTAGCAACATGCCTTACAAGGAGAGAAAAAGCACCGTGCATGCCGATTGGTGGAAGT
AAGGTGGTACGATCGTGCCTTATTAGGAAGGCAACAGACGGGTCTGACATGGATTGGACGAACCACTGAA
TTGCCGCATTGCAGAGATATTGTATTTAAGTGCCTAGCTCGATACATAAACGGGTCTCTCTGGTTAGACC
AGATCTGAGCCTGGGAGCTCTCTGGCTAACTAGGGAACCCACTGCTTAAGCCTCAATAAAGCTTGCCTTG
AGTGCTTCAAGTAGTGTGTGCCCGTCTGTTGTGTGACTCTGGTAACTAGAGATCCCTCAGACCCTTTTAG
TCAGTGTGGAAAATCTCTAGCAGTGGCGCCCGAACAGGGACTTGAAAGCGAAAGGGAAACCAGAGGAGCT
CTCTCGACGCAGGACTCGGCTTGCTGAAGCGCGCACGGCAAGAGGCGAGGGGCGGCGACTGGTGAGTACG
CCAAAAATTTTGACTAGCGGAGGCTAGAAGGAGAGAGATGGGTGCGAGAGCGTCAGTATTAAGCGGGGGA
GAATTAGATCGCGATGGGAAAAAATTCGGTTAAGGCCAGGGGGAAAGAAAAAATATAAATTAAAACATAT
AGTATGGGCAAGCAGGGAGCTAGAACGATTCGCAGTTAATCCTGGCCTGTTAGAAACATCAGAAGGCTGT
AGACAAATACTGGGACAGCTACAACCATCCCTTCAGACAGGATCAGAAGAACTTAGATCATTATATAATA
CAGTAGCAACCCTCTATTGTGTGCATCAAAGGATAGAGATAAAAGACACCAAGGAAGCTTTAGACAAGAT
AGAGGAAGAGCAAAACAAAAGTAAGACCACCGCACAGCAAGCGGCCGCTGATCTTCAGACCTGGAGGAGG
AGATATGAGGGACAATTGGAGAAGTGAATTATATAAATATAAAGTAGTAAAAATTGAACCATTAGGAGTA
GCACCCACCAAGGCAAAGAGAAGAGTGGTGCAGAGAGAAAAAAGAGCAGTGGGAATAGGAGCTTTGTTCC
TTGGGTTCTTGGGAGCAGCAGGAAGCACTATGGGCGCAGCGTCAATGACGCTGACGGTACAGGCCAGACA
ATTATTGTCTGGTATAGTGCAGCAGCAGAACAATTTGCTGAGGGCTATTGAGGCGCAACAGCATCTGTTG
CAACTCACAGTCTGGGGCATCAAGCAGCTCCAGGCAAGAATCCTGGCTGTGGAAAGATACCTAAAGGATC
AACAGCTCCTGGGGATTTGGGGTTGCTCTGGAAAACTCATTTGCACCACTGCTGTGCCTTGGAATGCTAG
TTGGAGTAATAAATCTCTGGAACAGATTTGGAATCACACGACCTGGATGGAGTGGGACAGAGAAATTAAC
AATTACACAAGCTTAATACACTCCTTAATTGAAGAATCGCAAAACCAGCAAGAAAAGAATGAACAAGAAT
TATTGGAATTAGATAAATGGGCAAGTTTGTGGAATTGGTTTAACATAACAAATTGGCTGTGGTATATAAA
ATTATTCATAATGATAGTAGGAGGCTTGGTAGGTTTAAGAATAGTTTTTGCTGTACTTTCTATAGTGAAT
AGAGTTAGGCAGGGATATTCACCATTATCGTTTCAGACCCACCTCCCAACCCCGAGGGGACCCAGAGAGG
GCCTATTTCCCATGATTCCTTCATATTTGCATATACGATACAAGGCTGTTAGAGAGATAATTAGAATTAA
TTTGACTGTAAACACAAAGATATTAGTACAAAATACGTGACGTAGAAAGTAATAATTTCTTGGGTAGTTT
GCAGTTTTAAAATTATGTTTTAAAATGGACTATCATATGCTTACCGTAACTTGAAAGTATTTCGATTTCT
TGGCTTTATATATCTTGTGGAAAGGACGAAACACCGAGCAGAACGGAATATTCTGGGTTTTAGAGCTAGA
AATAGCAAGTTAAAATAAGGCTAGTCCGTTATCAACTTGAAAAAGTGGCACCGAGTCGGTGCTTTTTTAA
GCTTGGCGTAACTAGATCTTGAGACAAATGGCAGTATTCATCCACAATTTTAAAAGAAAAGGGGGGATTG
GGGGGTACAGTGCAGGGGAAAGAATAGTAGACATAATAGCAACAGACATACAAACTAAAGAATTACAAAA
ACAAATTACAAAAATTCAAAATTTTCGGGTTTATTACAGGGACAGCAGAGATCCACTTTGGCGCCGGCTC
GAGGGGG
Features (pLannotate 1.2.2; 29 found; start..end, strand, type, name):
     14..80      +  CDS            small t antigen (fragment): SV40 (simian virus 40) small t antigen
    106..317     +  promoter       EF-1α core promoter: core promoter for human elongation factor EF-1α
    318..1256    +  intron         EF-1α intron A: intron upstream of the start codon of human EF-1α
   1278..1877    +  CDS            PuroR (fragment): puromycin N-acetyltransferase; pac from Streptomyces; confers resistance to puromycin
   1893..2481    +  misc_feature   WPRE: woodchuck hepatitis virus posttranscriptional regulatory element
   2532..2551    +  misc_feature   cPPT/CTS (fragment): central polypurine tract and central termination sequence of HIV-1
   2553..2786    +  LTR            3' LTR (ΔU3): self-inactivating 3' long terminal repeat (LTR) from HIV-1
   2864..2985    +  polyA_signal   SV40 poly(A) signal: SV40 polyadenylation signal
   3025..3160    +  rep_origin     SV40 ori: SV40 origin of replication
   3181..3199    -  promoter       T7 promoter: promoter for bacteriophage T7 RNA polymerase
   3207..3362    +  CDS            lacZα (fragment): LacZα fragment of β-galactosidase; lacZ fragment
   3367..3795    +  rep_origin     f1 ori (sequence partly withheld): f1 bacteriophage origin of replication; arrow indicates direction of (+) strand synthesis
   3848..3952    +  promoter       AmpR promoter: bla
   3953..4813    +  CDS            AmpR: β-lactamase; bla; confers resistance to ampicillin, carbenicillin, and related antibiotics
   4984..5572    +  rep_origin     ori: high-copy-number ColE1/pMB1/pBR322/pUC origin of replication
   5755..5847    +  CDS            lacI (fragment): lac repressor; lacI; The lac repressor binds to the lac operator to inhibit transcription in E. coli. This inhibition can be relieved by adding lactose or isopropyl-β-D-thiogalactopyranoside (IPTG).
   5860..5881    +  protein_bind   CAP binding site: CAP binding activates transcription in the presence of cAMP. E. coli catabolite activator protein
   5896..5926    +  promoter       lac promoter: promoter for the E. coli lac operon
   5934..5950    +  protein_bind   lac operator: The lac repressor binds to the lac operator to inhibit transcription in E. coli. This inhibition can be relieved by adding lactose or isopropyl-β-D-thiogalactopyranoside (IPTG). lac repressor encoded by lacI
   5995..6013    +  promoter       T3 promoter: promoter for bacteriophage T3 RNA polymerase
   6041..6267    +  promoter       RSV promoter: Rous sarcoma virus enhancer/promoter
   6268..6448    +  LTR            5' LTR (truncated): truncated 5' long terminal repeat (LTR) from HIV-1
   6495..6620    +  misc_feature   HIV-1 Ψ: packaging signal of human immunodeficiency virus type 1
   6604..6967    +  CDS            HIV-1 gag (fragment): gag protein from human immunodeficiency virus 1; gag
   7113..7346    +  misc_feature   RRE: The Rev response element (RRE) of HIV-1 allows for Rev-dependent mRNA export from the nucleus to the cytoplasm.
   7723..7749    +  CDS            Rev (fragment): human immunodeficiency virus 1 (HIV-1) Rev protein; rev; enhances nuclear export of unspliced and incompletely spliced viral mRNAs
   7753..7993    +  promoter       U6 promoter: RNA polymerase III promoter for human U6 snRNA
   8023..8098    +  misc_RNA       gRNA scaffold: guide RNA scaffold for the Streptococcus pyogenes CRISPR/Cas9 system
   8154..8271    +  misc_feature   cPPT/CTS: central polypurine tract and central termination sequence of HIV-1
