[The description below was written by a language model from this plasmid's Addgene catalogue record and pLannotate feature annotations shown in this document.]
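Description:
RPS6KB1 gRNA (BRDN0001148368) is a third-generation lentiviral CRISPR guide plasmid built on the lentiGuide-Puro backbone. It delivers a single guide RNA against human RPS6KB1, the gene encoding p70 S6 kinase (S6K1). In bacteria the 8.3 kb plasmid is maintained at high copy through a ColE1/pUC-type origin and selected with ampicillin via the β-lactamase gene. An f1 origin, an SV40 origin and leftover lac, T7 and T3 cloning-vector elements are also annotated in the backbone.

The viral genome is transcribed from an RSV promoter fused to a truncated HIV-1 5' LTR, which makes packaging Tat-independent. It carries the Ψ packaging signal with a partial gag sequence, the RRE for Rev-dependent nuclear export, and a cPPT/CTS. It ends in a ΔU3 self-inactivating 3' LTR followed by an SV40 polyadenylation signal.

Between the LTRs there are two expression units. A human U6 RNA polymerase III promoter drives the 20-nt RPS6KB1 spacer fused to the Streptococcus pyogenes gRNA scaffold. An EF-1α core promoter with its intron A drives puromycin N-acetyltransferase for selection of transduced mammalian cells, with a WPRE downstream to enhance transcript expression.

According to the depositor, the guide was designed against several RPS6KB1 RefSeq transcript variants. The plasmid does not encode Cas9, so it must be paired with a separate Cas9 lentivector or used in cells already expressing Cas9. It belongs to a human kinome gRNA collection associated with work on optimized sgRNA design, and is suited to Cas9-mediated disruption of RPS6KB1 in human cells. The cloning method is not recorded.
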