Addgene plasmid #75614: RPS6KB1 gRNA (BRDN0001148368)
Purpose: 3rd generation lentiviral gRNA plasmid targeting human RPS6KB1
Depositing lab: John Doench & David Root. Depositing organization: Broad Institute. Publication: Optimized sgRNA design to maximize activity and minimize off-target effects of CRISPR-Cas9. Doench JG, Fusi N, Sullender M, Hegde M, Vaimberg EW, Donovan KF, Smith I, Tothova Z, Wilen C, Orchard R, Virgin HW, Listgarten J, Root DE. Nat Biotechnol. 2016 Jan 18. doi: 10.1038/nbt.3437. PubMed 26780180.
Backbone
  Vector backbone: lentiGuide-Puro
  Backbone manufacturer: Zhang Lab (Addgene plasmid # 52963)
  Vector type: Mammalian Expression, Lentiviral, CRISPR
  Selectable markers: Puromycin
Growth in bacteria
  Bacterial resistance: Ampicillin, 100 μg/mL
  Growth temperature: 37°C
  Growth strain: DH5alpha
  Copy number: High Copy
Gene/Insert
  Gene/Insert name: RPS6KB1 (alt names: RPS6KB1; NM_001272042.1)
  gRNA/shRNA sequence: AGCAGAACGGAATATTCTGG
  Species: H. sapiens (human)
  Entrez Gene: RPS6KB1 (a.k.a. PS6K, S6K, S6K-beta-1, S6K1, STK14A, p70 S6KA, p70(S6K)-alpha, p70-S6K, p70-alpha)
  Promoter: hU6
  Cloning method: Unknown
  Sequencing primers: 5′ U6-F; 3′ pS2-R
Terms and licenses: Academic/Nonprofit Terms; Industry Terms: Not Available to Industry
Depositor comments: The gRNA was designed to target the following Genbank reference sequence(s): NM_001272042.1,NM_001272043.1,NM_001272044.1,NM_001272060.1,NM_003161.3. Note that this plasmid does NOT contain Cas9. It should be used in conjunction with lentiCas9-Blast (Addgene #52962) or otherwise with cell lines already expressing Cas9. Browse the full kinome gRNA library at http://www.addgene.org/pooled-library/broadgpp-human-kinome/ or visit http://www.broadinstitute.org/rnai/public/ for detailed protocols and information.
How to cite: RPS6KB1 gRNA (BRDN0001148368) was a gift from John Doench & David Root (Addgene plasmid # 75614 ; http://n2t.net/addgene:75614 ; RRID:Addgene_75614)
