>Addgene plasmid #75614 | RPS6KB1 gRNA (BRDN0001148368) | depositor partial sequence | sequence record 143074 | Target Sequence
AGCAGAACGGAATATTCTGG
