>Addgene plasmid #75614 | RPS6KB1 gRNA (BRDN0001148368) | addgene partial sequence | sequence record 184223 | hU6-F
AAAGTAATAATTTCTTGGGTAGTTTGCAGTTTTAAAATTATGTTTTAAAATGGACTATCATATGCTTACC
GTAACTTGAAAGTATTTCGATTTCTTGGCTTTATATATCTTGTGGAAAGGACGAAACACCGAGCAGAACG
GAATATTCTGGGTTTTAGAGCTAGAAATAGCAAGTTAAAATAAGGCTAGTCCGTTATCAACTTGAAAAAG
TGGCACCGAGTCGGTGCTTTTTTAAGCTTGGCGTAACTAGATCTTGAGACAAATGGCAGTATTCATCCAC
AATTTTAAAAGAAAAGGGGGGATTGGGGGGTACAGTGCAGGGGAAAGAATAGTAGACATAATAGCAACAG
ACATACAAACTAAAGAATTACAAAAACAAATTACAAAAATTCAAAATTTTCGGGTTTATTACAGGGACAG
CAGAGATCCACTTTGGCGCCGGCTCGAGGGGGCCCGGGTGCAAAGATGGATAAAGTTTTAAACAGAGAGG
AATCTTTGCAGCTAATGGACCTTCTAGGTCTTGAAAGGAGTGGGAATTGGCTCCGGTGCCCGTCAGTGGG
CAGAGCGCAC
